>Addgene plasmid #169004 | pCS2-LAMP1-mRFP | addgene full sequence | sequence record 331260 | Addgene NGS Result
CGCCATTCTGCCTGGGGACGTCGGAGCAAGCTTGATTTAGGTGACACTATAGAATACAAGCTACTTGTTC
TTTTTGCAGGATCTCGAGACCATGGCGGCCCCGGGCGCCCGGCGGCCGCTGCTCCTGTTGCTGCTGGCAG
GCCTTGCACACAGCGCCCCAGCACTGTTCGAGGTGAAAGACAACAACGGCACAGCGTGTATAATGGCCAG
CTTCTCTGCCTCCTTTCTGACCACCTATGATGCTGGACATGTTTCTAAGGTCTCGAATATGACCCTGCCA
GCCTCTGCAGAAGTCCTGAAGAATAGCAGCTCTTGTGGTGAAAAGAATGCTTCTGAGCCCACCCTCGCAA
TCACCTTTGGAGAAGGATATTTACTGAAACTCACCTTCACAAAAAACACAACACGTTACAGTGTCCAGCA
CATGTATTTCACATATAACCTGTCAGACACACAATTCTTTCCCAATGCCAGCTCCAAAGGGCCCGACACT
GTGGATTCCACAACTGACATCAAGGCAGACATCAACAAAACATACCGATGTGTCAGCGACATCAGGGTCT
ACATGAAGAATGTGACCATTGTGCTCTGGGACGCTACTATCCAGGCCTACCTGCCGAGTAGCAACTTCAG
CAAGGAAGAGACACGCTGCCCACAGGATCAACCTTCCCCAACTACTGGGCCACCCAGCCCCTCACCACCA
CTTGTGCCCACAAACCCCAGTGTGTCCAAGTACAATGTGACTGGTGACAATGGAACCTGCCTGCTGGCCT
CTATGGCACTGCAACTCAACATCACCTACATGAAGAAGGACAACACGACTGTGACCAGAGCATTCAACAT
CAACCCAAGTGACAAATATAGTGGGACTTGCGGTGCCCAGTTGGTGACCCTGAAGGTGGGGAACAAGAGC
AGAGTCCTGGAGCTGCAGTTTGGGATGAATGCCACTTCTAGCCTGTTTTTCCTGCAAGGAGTTCAGTTGA
ACATGACTCTTCCTGATGCCATAGAGCCCACGTTCAGCACCTCCAACTATTCCCTGAAAGCTCTTCAGGC
CAGTGTCGGCAACTCATACAAGTGCAACAGTGAGGAGCACATCTTTGTCAGCAAGGCGCTCGCCCTCAAT
GTCTTCAGCGTGCAAGTCCAGGCTTTCAGGGTAGAAAGTGACAGGTTTGGGTCTGTGGAAGAGTGTGTAC
AGGACGGTAACAACATGCTGATCCCCATTGCTGTGGGCGGGGCCCTGGCAGGGCTGGTCCTCATCGTCCT
CATCGCCTACCTCATCGGCAGGAAGAGGAGTCACGCGGGCTATCAGACCATCATCGATGGTACCATGGCC
TCCTCCGAGGACGTCATCAAGGAGTTCATGCGCTTCAAGGTGCGCATGGAGGGCTCCGTGAACGGCCACG
AGTTCGAGATCGAGGGCGAGGGCGAGGGCCGCCCCTACGAGGGCACCCAGACCGCCAAGCTGAAGGTGAC
CAAGGGCGGCCCCCTGCCCTTCGCCTGGGACATCCTGTCCCCTCAGTTCCAGTACGGCTCCAAGGCCTAC
GTGAAGCACCCCGCCGACATCCCCGACTACTTGAAGCTGTCCTTCCCCGAGGGCTTCAAGTGGGAGCGCG
TGATGAACTTCGAGGACGGCGGCGTGGTGACCGTGACCCAGGACTCCTCCCTGCAGGACGGCGAGTTCAT
CTACAAGGTGAAGCTGCGCGGCACCAACTTCCCCTCCGACGGCCCCGTAATGCAGAAGAAGACCATGGGC
TGGGAGGCCTCCACCGAGCGGATGTACCCCGAGGACGGCGCCCTGAAGGGCGAGATCAAGATGAGGCTGA
AGCTGAAGGACGGCGGCCACTACGACGCCGAGGTCAAGACCACCTACATGGCCAAGAAGCCCGTGCAGCT
GCCCGGCGCCTACAAGACCGACATCAAGCTGGACATCACCTCCCACAACGAGGACTACACCATCGTGGAA
CAGTACGAGCGCGCCGAGGGCCGCCACTCCACCGGCGCCTAGCTCGACCTCTAGAACTATAGTGAGTCGT
ATTACGTAGATCCAGACATGATAAGATACATTGATGAGTTTGGACAAACCACAACTAGAATGCAGTGAAA
AAAATGCTTTATTTGTGAAATTTGTGATGCTATTGCTTTATTTGTAACCATTATAAGCTGCAATAAACAA
GTTAACAACAACAATTGCATTCATTTTATGTTTCAGGTTCAGGGGGAGGTGTGGGAGGTTTTTTAATTCG
CGGCCGCGGCGCCAATGCATTGGGCCCGGTACCCAGCTTTTGTTCCCTTTAGTGAGGGTTAATTGCGCGC
TTGGCGTAATCATGGTCATAGCTGTTTCCTGTGTGAAATTGTTATCCGCTCACAATTCCACACAACATAC
GAGCCGGGAGCATAAAGTGTAAAGCCTGGGGTGCCTAATGAGTGAGCTAACTCACATTAATTGCGTTGCG
CTCACTGCCCGCTTTCCAGTCGGGAAACCTGTCGTGCCAGCTGCATTAATGAATCGGCCAACGCGCGGGG
AGAGGCGGTTTGCGTATTGGGCGCTCTTCCGCTTCCTCGCTCACTGACTCGCTGCGCTCGGTCGTTCGGC
TGCGGCGAGCGGTATCAGCTCACTCAAAGGCGGTAATACGGTTATCCACAGAATCAGGGGATAACGCAGG
AAAGAACATGTGAGCAAAAGGCCAGCAAAAGGCCAGGAACCGTAAAAAGGCCGCGTTGCTGGCGTTTTTC
CATAGGCTCCGCCCCCCTGACGAGCATCACAAAAATCGACGCTCAAGTCAGAGGTGGCGAAACCCGACAG
GACTATAAAGATACCAGGCGTTTCCCCCTGGAAGCTCCCTCGTGCGCTCTCCTGTTCCGACCCTGCCGCT
TACCGGATACCTGTCCGCCTTTCTCCCTTCGGGAAGCGTGGCGCTTTCTCATAGCTCACGCTGTAGGTAT
CTCAGTTCGGTGTAGGTCGTTCGCTCCAAGCTGGGCTGTGTGCACGAACCCCCCGTTCAGCCCGACCGCT
GCGCCTTATCCGGTAACTATCGTCTTGAGTCCAACCCGGTAAGACACGACTTATCGCCACTGGCAGCAGC
CACTGGTAACAGGATTAGCAGAGCGAGGTATGTAGGCGGTGCTACAGAGTTCTTGAAGTGGTGGCCTAAC
TACGGCTACACTAGAAGAACAGTATTTGGTATCTGCGCTCTGCTGAAGCCAGTTACCTTCGGAAAAAGAG
TTGGTAGCTCTTGATCCGGCAAACAAACCACCGCTGGTAGCGGTGGTTTTTTTGTTTGCAAGCAGCAGAT
TACGCGCAGAAAAAAAGGATCTCAAGAAGATCCTTTGATCTTTTCTACGGGGTCTGACGCTCAGTGGAAC
GAAAACTCACGTTAAGGGATTTTGGTCATGAGATTATCAAAAAGGATCTTCACCTAGATCCTTTTAAATT
AAAAATGAAGTTTTAAATCAATCTAAAGTATATATGAGTAAACTTGGTCTGACAGTTACCAATGCTTAAT
CAGTGAGGCACCTATCTCAGCGATCTGTCTATTTCGTTCATCCATAGTTGCCTGACTCCCCGTCGTGTAG
ATAACTACGATACGGGAGGGCTTACCATCTGGCCCCAGTGCTGCAATGATACCGCGAGACCCACGCTCAC
CGGCTCCAGATTTATCAGCAATAAACCAGCCAGCCGGAAGGGCCGAGCGCAGAAGTGGTCCTGCAACTTT
ATCCGCCTCCATCCAGTCTATTAATTGTTGCCGGGAAGCTAGAGTAAGTAGTTCGCCAGTTAATAGTTTG
CGCAACGTTGTTGCCATTGCTACAGGCATCGTGGTGTCACGCTCGTCGTTTGGTATGGCTTCATTCAGCT
CCGGTTCCCAACGATCAAGGCGAGTTACATGATCCCCCATGTTGTGCAAAAAAGCGGTTAGCTCCTTCGG
TCCTCCGATCGTTGTCAGAAGTAAGTTGGCCGCAGTGTTATCACTCATGGTTATGGCAGCACTGCATAAT
TCTCTTACTGTCATGCCATCCGTAAGATGCTTTTCTGTGACTGGTGAGTACTCAACCAAGTCATTCTGAG
AATAGTGTATGCGGCGACCGAGTTGCTCTTGCCCGGCGTCAATACGGGATAATACCGCGCCACATAGCAG
AACTTTAAAAGTGCTCATCATTGGAAAACGTTCTTCGGGGCGAAAACTCTCAAGGATCTTACCGCTGTTG
AGATCCAGTTCGATGTAACCCACTCGTGCACCCAACTGATCTTCAGCATCTTTTACTTTCACCAGCGTTT
CTGGGTGAGCAAAAACAGGAAGGCAAAATGCCGCAAAAAAGGGAATAAGGGCGACACGGAAATGTTGAAT
ACTCATACTCTTCCTTTTTCAATATTATTGAAGCATTTATCAGGGTTATTGTCTCATGAGCGGATACATA
TTTGAATGTATTTAGAAAAATAAACAAATAGGGGTTCCGCGCACATTTCCCCGAAAAGTGCCACCTAAAT
TGTAAGCGTTAATATTTTGTTAAAATTCGCGTTAAATTTTTGTTAAATCAGCTCATTTTTTAACCAATAG
GCCGAAATCGGCAAAATCCCTTATAAATCAAAAGAATAGACCGAGATAGGGT
[37 nt withheld, positions 4603-4639]
AAAGAACGTGGACTCCAACGTCAAAGG
[49 nt withheld, positions 4667-4715]
T
[91 nt withheld, positions 4717-4807]
G
[124 nt withheld, positions 4809-4932]
CCCATTCGCCATTCAGGCTGCGCAACTGTTGGGAAGGGCGATCGGTGCGGGCCTCTTCGCTATTACGCCA
GTCGACCGCCAATTCAATATGGCGTATATGGACTCATGCCAATTCAATATGGTGGATCTGGACCTGTGCC
AATTCAATATGGCGTATATGGACTCGTGCCAATTCAATATGGTGGATCTGGACCCCAGCCAATTCAATAT
GGCGGACTTGGCACCATGCCAATTCAATATGGCGGACCTGGCACTGTGCCAACTGGGGAGGGGTCTACTT
GGCACGGTGCCAAGTTTGAGGAGGGGTCTTGGCCCTGTGCCAAGTCCGCCATATTGAATTGGCATGGTGC
CAATAATGGCGGCCATATTGGCTATATGCCAGGATCAATATATAGGCAATATCCAATATGGCCCTATGCC
AATATGGCTATTGGCCAGGTTCAATACTATGTATTGGCCCTATGCCATATAGTATTCCATATATGGGTTT
TCCTATTGACGTAGATAGCCCCTCCCAATGGGCGGTCCCATATACCATATATGGGGCTTCCTAATACCGC
CCATAGCCACTCCCCCATTGACGTCAATGGTCTCTATATATGGTCTTTCCTATTGACGTCATATGGGCGG
TCCTATTGACGTATATGGCGCCTCCCCCATTGACGTCAATTACGGTAAATGGCCCGCCTGGCTCAATGCC
CATTGACGTCAATAGGACCACCCACCATTGACGTCAATGGGATGGCTCATTGCCCATTCATATCCGTTCT
CACGCCCCCTATTGACGTCAATGACGGTAAATGGCCCACTTGGCAGTACATCAATATCTATTAATAGTAA
CTTGGCAAGTACATTACTATTGGAAGTACGCCAGGGTACATTGGCAGTACTCCCATTGACGTCAATGGCG
GTAAATGGCCCGCGATGGCTGCCAAGTACATCCCCATTGACGTCAATGGGGAGGGGCAATGACGCAAATG
GGCGTTCCATTGACGTAAATGGGCGGTAGGCGTGCCTAATGGGAGGTCTATATAAGCAATGCTCGTTTAG
GGAAC
Features (pLannotate 1.2.2; 16 found; start..end, strand, type, name):
     35..53      +  promoter       SP6 promoter: promoter for bacteriophage SP6 RNA polymerase
     92..1312    +  CDS            Lamp1: LAMP1_RAT - Also known as Lamp-1. Experimental evidence at protein level: Swiss-Prot protein existence level 1. Presents carbohydrate ligands to selectins. Also implicated in tumor cell metastasis. From Rattus norvegicus (Rat).
   1325..1999    +  CDS            mRFP1: mRFP1 is a basic (constitutively fluorescent) red fluorescent protein published in 2002, derived from Discosoma sp.. It is reported to be a somewhat slowly-maturing monomer with low acid sensitivity.
   2017..2034    -  promoter       T7 promoter (fragment): promoter for bacteriophage T7 RNA polymerase
   2039..2173    -  polyA_signal   SV40 poly(A) signal: SV40 polyadenylation signal
   2286..2304    -  promoter       T3 promoter: promoter for bacteriophage T3 RNA polymerase
   2349..2365    -  protein_bind   lac operator: The lac repressor binds to the lac operator to inhibit transcription in E. coli. This inhibition can be relieved by adding lactose or isopropyl-β-D-thiogalactopyranoside (IPTG). lac repressor encoded by lacI
   2373..2403    -  promoter       lac promoter: promoter for the E. coli lac operon
   2418..2439    -  protein_bind   CAP binding site: CAP binding activates transcription in the presence of cAMP. E. coli catabolite activator protein
   2452..2544    -  CDS            lacI (fragment): lac repressor; lacI; The lac repressor binds to the lac operator to inhibit transcription in E. coli. This inhibition can be relieved by adding lactose or isopropyl-β-D-thiogalactopyranoside (IPTG).
   2727..3315    -  rep_origin     ori: high-copy-number ColE1/pMB1/pBR322/pUC origin of replication
   3486..4346    -  CDS            AmpR: β-lactamase; bla; confers resistance to ampicillin, carbenicillin, and related antibiotics
   4347..4451    -  promoter       AmpR promoter: bla
   4504..4932    -  rep_origin     f1 ori (sequence partly withheld): f1 bacteriophage origin of replication; arrow indicates direction of (+) strand synthesis
   4937..5003    -  CDS            lacZα (fragment): LacZα fragment of β-galactosidase; lacZ fragment
   5010..5987    +  promoter       CMV IE94 promoter: enhancer/promoter region of simian cytomegalovirus major immediate early transcription unit IE94
