[The description below was written by a language model from this plasmid's Addgene catalogue record and pLannotate feature annotations shown in this document.]
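Description:
pCS2-LAMP1-mRFP is a roughly 6 kb expression plasmid built on the pCS2 backbone, a vector family widely used for expression in vertebrate embryos and for making synthetic mRNA. It is propagated in E. coli through a high-copy ColE1/pUC-type origin and selected with ampicillin via the β-lactamase gene. An f1 phage origin and remnants of lac regulatory and lacZα sequences are also present as backbone carry-over.

The payload is the coding sequence of rat Lamp1 (lysosome-associated membrane protein 1) joined at its C terminus to the monomeric red fluorescent protein mRFP1, giving a red fusion marker based on a lysosomal membrane protein. On the circular map, the simian cytomegalovirus IE94 enhancer/promoter lies immediately upstream of an SP6 promoter and the fusion open reading frame, with an SV40 polyadenylation signal annotated downstream. This arrangement offers two routes to expression. The IE94 promoter can drive transcription directly from plasmid DNA in vertebrate cells or embryos. Alternatively, the SP6 promoter allows in vitro transcription of sense mRNA, which in pCS2-type vectors is commonly injected into embryos. A T7 promoter fragment and a T3 promoter sit on the opposite strand downstream of the insert, oriented back toward it.

The stated purpose is expression of rat LAMP1-mRFP in zebrafish, and the associated study concerns the role of autophagy in the maturation of surfactant-containing lamellar bodies in the lung and swim bladder. The record does not specify whether the construct was delivered as DNA or as transcribed mRNA, and it lists the vector type as unspecified.
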