Addgene plasmid #169004: pCS2-LAMP1-mRFP
Purpose: Express rat LAMP1-mRFP in zebrafish
Depositing lab: Noboru Mizushima. Depositing organization: The University of Tokyo. Publication: Autophagy Is Required for Maturation of Surfactant-Containing Lamellar Bodies in the Lung and Swim Bladder. Morishita H, Kanda Y, Kaizuka T, Chino H, Nakao K, Miki Y, Taketomi Y, Guan JL, Murakami M, Aiba A, Mizushima N. Cell Rep. 2020 Dec 8;33(10):108477. doi: 10.1016/j.celrep.2020.108477. PubMed 33296658.
Backbone
  Vector backbone: pCS2
  Backbone size w/o insert (bp): 3990
  Total vector size (bp): 5990
  Vector type: Unspecified
Growth in bacteria
  Bacterial resistance: Ampicillin, 100 μg/mL
  Growth temperature: 37°C
  Growth strain: DH5alpha
  Copy number: High Copy
Gene/Insert
  Gene/Insert name: rat LAMP1-mRFP
  Species: R. norvegicus (rat)
  Insert size (bp): 1911
  Tag / fusion protein: mRFP (C terminal on insert)
Terms and licenses: Academic/Nonprofit Terms; Industry Terms: Not Available to Industry
How to cite: pCS2-LAMP1-mRFP was a gift from Noboru Mizushima (Addgene plasmid # 169004 ; http://n2t.net/addgene:169004 ; RRID:Addgene_169004)
